Addgene plasmid #100135: p6325 pHAGE-P-CMVt-N-HA-GAW-HERC2-F1
Purpose: Encodes amino acids 1-1000 of HERC2.
Depositing lab: Peter Howley. Depositing organization: Harvard Medical School. Publication: Proteomic analysis and identification of cellular interactors of the giant ubiquitin ligase HERC2. Galligan JT, Martinez-Noel G, Arndt V, Hayes S, Chittenden TW, Harper JW, Howley PM. J Proteome Res. 2015 Feb 6;14(2):953-66. doi: 10.1021/pr501005v. Epub 2014 Dec 15. PubMed 25476789.
Backbone
  Vector backbone: PHAGE-P-CMVt-N-HA-GAW
  Backbone size w/o insert (bp): 7800
  Total vector size (bp): 10800
  Vector type: Mammalian Expression, Lentiviral
  Selectable markers: Puromycin
Growth in bacteria
  Bacterial resistance: Ampicillin, 100 μg/mL
  Growth temperature: 37°C
  Growth strain: NEB Stable
  Copy number: Unknown
Gene/Insert
  Gene/Insert name: HERC2
  Species: H. sapiens (human)
  Insert size (bp): 3000
  Mutation: amino acids 1-1000
  Entrez Gene: HERC2 (a.k.a. D15F37S1, MRT38, SHEP1, jdf2, p528)
  Promoter: CMV
  Tag / fusion protein: HA (N terminal on backbone)
  Cloning method: Gateway Cloning
  Sequencing primers: 5′ M13F
Terms and licenses: Academic/Nonprofit Terms; Industry Terms: Not Available to Industry
How to cite: p6325 pHAGE-P-CMVt-N-HA-GAW-HERC2-F1 was a gift from Peter Howley (Addgene plasmid # 100135 ; http://n2t.net/addgene:100135 ; RRID:Addgene_100135)
