[The description below was written by a language model from this plasmid's Addgene catalogue record and pLannotate feature annotations shown in this document.]
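Description:
p6325 pHAGE-P-CMVt-N-HA-GAW-HERC2-F1 is an HIV-1-based lentiviral mammalian expression plasmid of about 10.8 kb, built on the Gateway-compatible pHAGE-P-CMVt-N-HA-GAW backbone. It carries the first fragment (F1, amino acids 1-1000; about 3 kb) of human HERC2, a giant E3 ubiquitin ligase. In bacteria it replicates from a high-copy ColE1/pUC-type origin and is selected with ampicillin through the bla gene. The viral portion contains a truncated 5' LTR, the Ψ packaging signal with adjoining gag sequence, the Rev response element, the cPPT/CTS and a self-inactivating ΔU3 3' LTR. These allow the region between the LTRs to be packaged into particles and integrated into target cells when packaging functions are supplied in trans.

The HERC2 fragment lies between attB1 and attB2 sites left by Gateway recombination, downstream of an N-terminal HA epitope contributed by the backbone. Expression is driven by the CMV enhancer and promoter. This is followed immediately by short annotated matches to tet operator-containing promoters, which fits the "CMVt" designation and suggests a tetracycline-regulatable CMV promoter, although the record does not describe the regulation explicitly. Downstream, a mouse PGK promoter drives puromycin N-acetyltransferase for selection of transduced or transfected cells, and a WPRE ahead of the 3' LTR enhances transcript expression.

The associated study is a proteomic analysis of HERC2 cellular interactors. The construct therefore appears to be intended for stable expression of an HA-tagged N-terminal HERC2 fragment, probably for affinity capture and for mapping binding partners to regions of the protein.
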