Features (pLannotate 1.2.2; 31 found; start..end, strand, type, name):
     19..607     +  rep_origin     ori: high-copy-number ColE1/pMB1/pBR322/pUC origin of replication
    790..844     +  CDS            lacI (fragment): lac repressor; lacI; The lac repressor binds to the lac operator to inhibit transcription in E. coli. This inhibition can be relieved by adding lactose or isopropyl-β-D-thiogalactopyranoside (IPTG).
    850..943     +  rep_origin     SV40 ori (fragment): SV40 origin of replication
    968..1005    +  CDS            lacI (fragment): lac repressor; lacI; The lac repressor binds to the lac operator to inhibit transcription in E. coli. This inhibition can be relieved by adding lactose or isopropyl-β-D-thiogalactopyranoside (IPTG).
   1018..1039    +  protein_bind   CAP binding site: CAP binding activates transcription in the presence of cAMP. E. coli catabolite activator protein
   1054..1084    +  promoter       lac promoter: promoter for the E. coli lac operon
   1088..1110    +  protein_bind   lac operator (fragment): The lac repressor binds to the lac operator to inhibit transcription in E. coli. This inhibition can be relieved by adding lactose or isopropyl-β-D-thiogalactopyranoside (IPTG). lac repressor encoded by lacI
   1142..1225    +  polyA_signal   SV40 poly(A) signal (fragment): SV40 polyadenylation signal
   1392..1721    +  CDS            nef (fragment): NEF_HV1BR - Experimental evidence at protein level: Swiss-Prot protein existence level 1. Extracellular Nef protein targets CD4(+) T-lymphocytes for apoptosis by interacting with CXCR4 surface receptors (PubMed:14990729). From Human immunodeficiency virus type 1 group M subtype B (isolate BRU/LAI) (HIV-1).
   1769..2026    +  LTR            5' LTR (truncated): truncated 5' long terminal repeat (LTR) from HIV-1
   2073..2198    +  misc_feature   HIV-1 Ψ: packaging signal of human immunodeficiency virus type 1
   2182..2520    +  CDS            HIV-1 gag (fragment): gag protein from human immunodeficiency virus 1; gag
   2695..2928    +  misc_feature   RRE: The Rev response element (RRE) of HIV-1 allows for Rev-dependent mRNA export from the nucleus to the cytoplasm.
   3305..3405    +  CDS            Rev (fragment): human immunodeficiency virus 1 (HIV-1) Rev protein; rev; enhances nuclear export of unspliced and incompletely spliced viral mRNAs
   3450..3567    +  misc_feature   cPPT/CTS: central polypurine tract and central termination sequence of HIV-1
   3619..3922    +  enhancer       CMV enhancer: human cytomegalovirus immediate early enhancer
   3923..4126    +  promoter       CMV promoter: human cytomegalovirus (CMV) immediate early promoter
   4128..4147    +  promoter       PLtetO-1 promoter (fragment): modified phage lambda PL promoter with tet operator sites (Lutz and Bujard, 1997)
   4149..4168    +  promoter       PLtetO-1 promoter (fragment): modified phage lambda PL promoter with tet operator sites (Lutz and Bujard, 1997)
   4176..4209    +  promoter       TRE3GV promoter (fragment): 3rd-generation Tet-responsive promoter that can be activated by binding of Tet-On® 3G, optimized for retroviral and lentiviral vectors
   4300..4326    +  CDS            3xHA (fragment): three tandem HA epitope tags
   4343..4360    +  protein_bind   attB1 (fragment): mutant version of attB; core recombination site for the Gateway® BP reaction BP Clonase™
   4366..7365    +  CDS            HERC2 (fragment): HERC2_HUMAN - Experimental evidence at protein level: Swiss-Prot protein existence level 1. E3 ubiquitin-protein ligase that regulates ubiquitin- dependent retention of repair proteins on damaged chromosomes. Recruited to sites of DNA damage in response to ionizing radiation (IR) and facilitates the assembly of UBE2N and RNF8 promoting DNA damage- induced formation of 'Lys-63'-linked ubiquitin chains. Acts as a mediator of binding specificity between UBE2N and RNF8. Involved in the maintenance of RNF168 levels. E3 ubiquitin-protein ligase that promotes the ubiquitination and proteasomal degrad
   7368..7392    -  protein_bind   attB2: mutant version of attB; recombination site for the Gateway® BP reaction BP Clonase™
   7411..7898    +  promoter       PGK promoter: mouse phosphoglycerate kinase 1 promoter
   7919..8518    +  CDS            PuroR: puromycin N-acetyltransferase; pac from Streptomyces alboniger; confers resistance to puromycin
   8585..9173    +  misc_feature   WPRE: woodchuck hepatitis virus posttranscriptional regulatory element
   9181..9246    +  CDS            nef (fragment): NEF_HV1Z2 - Experimental evidence at protein level: Swiss-Prot protein existence level 1. Extracellular Nef protein targets CD4(+) T-lymphocytes for apoptosis by interacting with CXCR4 surface receptors. From Human immunodeficiency virus type 1 group M subtype D (isolate Z2/CDC-Z34) (HIV-1).
   9248..9481    +  LTR            3' LTR (ΔU3): self-inactivating 3' long terminal repeat (LTR) from HIV-1
   9686..9790    +  promoter       AmpR promoter: bla
   9791..10651   +  CDS            AmpR: β-lactamase; bla; confers resistance to ampicillin, carbenicillin, and related antibiotics
>Addgene plasmid #100135 | p6325 pHAGE-P-CMVt-N-HA-GAW-HERC2-F1 | addgene full sequence | sequence record 194427 | Addgene NGS Result
AAAGATCAAAGGATCTTCTTGAGATCCTTTTTTTCTGCGCGTAATCTGCTGCTTGCAAACAAAAAAACCA
CCGCTACCAGCGGTGGTTTGTTTGCCGGATCAAGAGCTACCAACTCTTTTTCCGAAGGTAACTGGCTTCA
GCAGAGCGCAGATACCAAATACTGTTCTTCTAGTGTAGCCGTAGTTAGGCCACCACTTCAAGAACTCTGT
AGCACCGCCTACATACCTCGCTCTGCTAATCCTGTTACCAGTGGCTGCTGCCAGTGGCGATAAGTCGTGT
CTTACCGGGTTGGACTCAAGACGATAGTTACCGGATAAGGCGCAGCGGTCGGGCTGAACGGGGGGTTCGT
GCACACAGCCCAGCTTGGAGCGAACGACCTACACCGAACTGAGATACCTACAGCGTGAGCTATGAGAAAG
CGCCACGCTTCCCGAAGGGAGAAAGGCGGACAGGTATCCGGTAAGCGGCAGGGTCGGAACAGGAGAGCGC
ACGAGGGAGCTTCCAGGGGGAAACGCCTGGTATCTTTATAGTCCTGTCGGGTTTCGCCACCTCTGACTTG
AGCGTCGATTTTTGTGATGCTCGTCAGGGGGGCGGAGCCTATGGAAAAACGCCAGCAACGCGGCCTTTTT
ACGGTTCCTGGCCTTTTGCTGGCCTTTTGCTCACATGTTCTTTCCTGCGTTATCCCCTGATTCTGTGGAT
AACCGTATTACCGCCTTTGAGTGAGCTGATACCGCTCGCCGCAGCCGAACGACCGAGCGCAGCGAGTCAG
TGAGCGAGGAAGCGGAAGAGCGCCCAATACGCAAACCGCCTCTCCCCGCGCGTTGGCCGATTCATTAATG
CAGCAAGCTCATGGCTGACTAATTTTTTTTATTTATGCAGAGGCCGAGGCCGCCTCGGCCTCTGAGCTAT
TCCAGAAGTAGTGAGGAGGCTTTTTTGGAGGCCTAGGCTTTTGCAAAAAGCTCCCCGTGGCACGACAGGT
TTCCCGACTGGAAAGCGGGCAGTGAGCGCAACGCAATTAATGTGAGTTAGCTCACTCATTAGGCACCCCA
GGCTTTACACTTTATGCTTCCGGCTCGTATGTTGTGTGGAATTGTGAGCGGATAACAATTTCACACAGGA
AACAGCTATGACATGATTACGAATTTCACAAATAAAGCATTTTTTTCACTGCATTCTAGTTGTGGTTTGT
CCAAACTCATCAATGTATCTTATCATGTCTGGATCAACTGGATAACTCAAGCTAACCAAAATCATCCCAA
ACTTCCCACCCCATACCCTATTACCACTGCCAATTACCTGTGGTTTCATTTACTCTAAACCTGTGATTCC
TCTGAATTATTTTCATTTTAAAGAAATTGTATTTGTTAAATATGTACTACAAACTTAGTAGTTGGAAGGG
CTAATTCACTCCCAAAGAAGACAAGATATCCTTGATCTGTGGATCTACCACACACAAGGCTACTTCCCTG
ATTAGCAGAACTACACACCAGGGCCAGGGGTCAGATATCCACTGACCTTTGGATGGTGCTACAAGCTAGT
ACCAGTTGAGCCAGATAAGGTAGAAGAGGCCAATAAAGGAGAGAACACCAGCTTGTTACACCCTGTGAGC
CTGCATGGGATGGATGACCCGGAGAGAGAAGTGTTAGAGTGGAGGTTTGACAGCCGCCTAGCATTTCATC
ACGTGGCCCGAGAGCTGCATCCGGAGTACTTCAAGAACTGCTGATATCGAGCTTGCTACAAGGGACTTTC
CGCTGGGGACTTTCCAGGGAGGCGTGGCCTGGGCGGGACTGGGGAGTGGCGAGCCCTCAGATCCTGCATA
TAAGCAGCTGCTTTTTGCCTGTACTGGGTCTCTCTGGTTAGACCAGATCTGAGCCTGGGAGCTCTCTGGC
TAACTAGGGAACCCACTGCTTAAGCCTCAATAAAGCTTGCCTTGAGTGCTTCAAGTAGTGTGTGCCCGTC
TGTTGTGTGACTCTGGTAACTAGAGATCCCTCAGACCCTTTTAGTCAGTGTGGAAAATCTCTAGCAGTGG
CGCCCGAACAGGGACTTGAAAGCGAAAGGGAAACCAGAGGAGCTCTCTCGACGCAGGACTCGGCTTGCTG
AAGCGCGCACGGCAAGAGGCGAGGGGCGGCGACTGGTGAGTACGCCAAAAATTTTGACTAGCGGAGGCTA
GAAGGAGAGAGATGGGTGCGAGAGCGTCAGTATTAAGCGGGGGAGAATTAGATCGCGATGGGAAAAAATT
CGGTTAAGGCCAGGGGGAAAGAAAAAATATAAATTAAAACATATAGTATGGGCAAGCAGGGAGCTAGAAC
GATTCGCAGTTAATCCTGGCCTGTTAGAAACATCAGAAGGCTGTAGACAAATACTGGGACAGCTACAACC
ATCCCTTCAGACAGGATCAGAAGAACTTAGATCATTATATAATACAGTAGCAACCCTCTATTGTGTGCAT
CAAAGGATAGAGATAAAAGACACCAAGGAAGCTTTAGACAAGATAGAGGAAGAGCAAAACAAAAGTAAGA
CCACCGCACAGCAAGCGGCCGGCCGCTGATCTTCAGACCTGGAGGAGGAGATATGAGGGACAATTGGAGA
AGTGAATTATATAAATATAAAGTAGTAAAAATTGAACCATTAGGAGTAGCACCCACCAAGGCAAAGAGAA
GAGTGGTGCAGAGAGAAAAAAGAGCAGTGGGAATAGGAGCTTTGTTCCTTGGGTTCTTGGGAGCAGCAGG
AAGCACTATGGGCGCAGCGTCAATGACGCTGACGGTACAGGCCAGACAATTATTGTCTGGTATAGTGCAG
CAGCAGAACAATTTGCTGAGGGCTATTGAGGCGCAACAGCATCTGTTGCAACTCACAGTCTGGGGCATCA
AGCAGCTCCAGGCAAGAATCCTGGCTGTGGAAAGATACCTAAAGGATCAACAGCTCCTGGGGATTTGGGG
TTGCTCTGGAAAACTCATTTGCACCACTGCTGTGCCTTGGAATGCTAGTTGGAGTAATAAATCTCTGGAA
CAGATTTGGAATCACACGACCTGGATGGAGTGGGACAGAGAAATTAACAATTACACAAGCTTAATACACT
CCTTAATTGAAGAATCGCAAAACCAGCAAGAAAAGAATGAACAAGAATTATTGGAATTAGATAAATGGGC
AAGTTTGTGGAATTGGTTTAACATAACAAATTGGCTGTGGTATATAAAATTATTCATAATGATAGTAGGA
GGCTTGGTAGGTTTAAGAATAGTTTTTGCTGTACTTTCTATAGTGAATAGAGTTAGGCAGGGATATTCAC
CATTATCGTTTCAGACCCACCTCCCAACCCCGAGGGGACCCGACAGGCCCGAAGGAATAGAAGAAGAAGG
TGGAGAGAGAGACAGAGACAGATCCATTCGATTAGTGAACGGATCTCGACGGTATCGCCGAATTCACAAA
TGGCAGTATTCATCCACAATTTTAAAAGAAAAGGGGGGATTGGGGGGTACAGTGCAGGGGAAAGAATAGT
AGACATAATAGCAACAGACATACAAACTAAAGAATTACAAAAACAAATTACAAAAATTCAAAATTTTCGG
GTTTATTACAGGGACAGCAGAGATCCAGTTTGGACTAGTGGAGTTCCGCGTTACATAACTTACGGTAAAT
GGCCCGCCTGGCTGACCGCCCAACGACCCCCGCCCATTGACGTCAATAATGACGTATGTTCCCATAGTAA
CGCCAATAGGGACTTTCCATTGACGTCAATGGGTGGAGTATTTACGGTAAACTGCCCACTTGGCAGTACA
TCAAGTGTATCATATGCCAAGTACGCCCCCTATTGACGTCAATGACGGTAAATGGCCCGCCTGGCATTAT
GCCCAGTACATGACCTTATGGGACTTTCCTACTTGGCAGTACATCTACGTATTAGTCATCGCTATTACCA
TGGTGATGCGGTTTTGGCAGTACATCAATGGGCGTGGATAGCGGTTTGACTCACGGGGATTTCCAAGTCT
CCACCCCATTGACGTCAATGGGAGTTTGTTTTGGCACCAAAATCAACGGGACTTTCCAAAATGTCGTAAC
AACTCCGCCCCATTGACGCAAATGGGCGGTAGGCGTGTACGGTGGGAGGTCTATATAAGCAGAGCTCTCC
CTATCAGTGATAGAGATCTCCCTATCAGTGATAGAGATCGTCGACGAGCTCGTTTAGTGAACCGTCAGAT
CGCCTGGAGACGCCATCCACGCTGTTTTGACCTCCATAGAAGACACCGGGACCGATCCAGCCTCCGGACT
CTAGCGTTTAAACGCTAGCCACCATGGCGTACCCATACGATGTTCCAGATTACGCTGCTCGAGGTTATCA
AACAAGTTTGTACAAAAAAGTTGGCATGCCCTCTGAATCTTTCTGTTTGGCTGCCCAGGCTCGCCTCGAC
TCCAAATGGTTGAAAACAGATATACAGCTTGCATTCACAAGAGATGGGCTCTGTGGTCTGTGGAATGAAA
TGGTTAAAGATGGAGAAATTGTATACACTGGAACAGAATCAACCCAGAACGGAGAGCTCCCTCCTAGAAA
AGATGATAGTGTCGAACCAAGTGGAACAAAGAAAGAAGATCTGAATGACAAAGAGAAAAAAGATGAAGAA
GAAACTCCTGCACCTATATATAGGGCCAAGTCAATTCTGGACAGCTGGGTATGGGGCAAGCAACCAGATG
TGAATGAACTGAAGGAGTGTCTTTCTGTGCTGGTTAAAGAGCAGCAGGCCCTGGCCGTCCAGTCAGCCAC
CACCACCCTCTCAGCCCTGCGACTCAAGCAGAGGCTGGTGATCTTGGAGCGCTATTTCATTGCCTTGAAT
AGAACCGTTTTTCAGGAGAATGTCAAAGTTAAGTGGAAAAGCAGCGGTATTTCTCTGCCTCCTGTGGACA
AAAAAAGTTCCCGGCCTGCGGGCAAAGGTGTGGAGGGGCTCGCCAGAGTGGGATCCCGAGCGGCGCTGTC
TTTTGCCTTTGCCTTCCTGCGCAGGGCCTGGCGATCAGGCGAGGATGCGGACCTCTGCAGTGAGCTGTTG
CAGGAGTCCCTGGACGCCCTGCGAGCACTTCCCGAGGCCTCGCTCTTTGACGAGAGCACCGTGTCCTCTG
TGTGGCTGGAGGTGGTGGAGAGAGCGACCAGGTTCCTCAGGTCCGTCGTGACGGGGGATGTTCACGGAAC
GCCAGCCACCAAAGGGCCAGGAAGCATCCCCCTGCAGGACCAGCACTTGGCCCTGGCCATCCTGCTGGAG
CTGGCTGTGCAGAGAGGCACGCTGAGCCAAATGTTGTCTGCCATCCTGTTGTTGCTTCAGCTGTGGGACA
GCGGGGCACAGGAGACTGACAATGAGCGTTCCGCCCAGGGCACCAGCGCCCCACTTTTGCCCTTGCTGCA
AAGGTTCCAGAGCATCATTTGCAGGAAGGATGCACCCCACTCCGAGGGCGACATGCACCTTTTGTCTGGC
CCTCTGAGCCCCAATGAGAGTTTCCTGAGGTACCTCACCCTTCCACAAGACAACGAGCTTGCCATTGATC
TGCGACAAACGGCGGTTGTTGTCATGGCCCATTTAGACCGTCTGGCTACGCCCTGTATGCCTCCGCTGTG
TAGCTCTCCGACATCTCATAAGGGATCATTGCAAGAGGTCATAGGTTGGGGGTTAATAGGATGGAAATAC
TATGCCAATGTGATTGGTCCAATCCAGTGCGAAGGCCTGGCCAACCTGGGAGTCACACAGATTGCCTGTG
CAGAGAAGCGTTTCCTGATTCTGTCACGCAATGGCCGCGTGTACACACAGGCCTATAATAGTGACACGCT
GGCCCCACAGCTGGTCCAAGGCCTTGCCTCCAGAAACATTGTAAAAATTGCTGCCCATTCTGATGGTCAC
CACTACCTAGCCTTGGCTGCTACTGGAGAGGTGTACTCCTGGGGCTGTGGGGACGGCGGACGGCTGGGCC
ATGGGGACACTGTGCCTTTGGAGGAGCCTAAGGTGATCTCCGCCTTCTCTGGAAAGCAGGCCGGGAAGCA
CGTGGTGCACATCGCTTGCGGGAGCACTTACAGTGCGGCCATCACTGCCGAGGGGGAGCTGTACACCTGG
GGCCGCGGGAACTACGGCCGGCTGGGCCATGGCTCCAGTGAGGACGAGGCCATTCCGATGCTGGTAGCCG
GGCTTAAAGGACTGAAGGTCATCGATGTGGCGTGTGGGAGTGGGGATGCTCAAACCCTGGCTGTCACTGA
GAACGGGCAAGTGTGGTCTTGGGGAGATGGTGACTATGGGAAATTGGGCAGAGGTGGTAGTGATGGCTGC
AAAACCCCAAAGCTGATTGAAAAGCTTCAAGACTTGGATGTGGTCAAAGTCCGCTGTGGAAGTCAGTTTT
CCATTGCTTTGACGAAAGATGGCCAAGTTTATTCATGGGGAAAAGGTGACAACCAGAGACTTGGACATGG
AACAGAGGAACATGTTCGTTATCCAAAACTCTTAGAAGGCTTGCAAGGGAAGAAGGTGATTGATGTGGCT
GCAGGCTCCACCCACTGCCTGGCTCTGACTGAGGACAGCGAGGTCCACAGCTGGGGGAGCAACGACCAGT
GCCAGCACTTTGACACCTTGCGCGTGACCAAGCCAGAACCTGCAGCATTGCCAGGACTGGACACCAAACA
CATAGTGGGAATTGCCTGTGGGCCTGCCCAGAGCTTTGCTTGGTCATCATGTTCTGAGTGGTCCATTGGC
CTCCGTGTCCCTTTTGTGGTGGACATCTGCTCAATGACTTTTGAGCAGCTGGATCTCCTGCTTCGGCAGG
TGAGTGAGGGGATGGATGGCTCCGCGGACTGGCCCCCGCCCCAGGAGAAAGAGTGTGTGGCCGTGGCAAC
GCTGAATCTTCTACGACTTCAGTTGCATGCTGCCATTAGTCACCAGGTTGACCCGGAATTCCTTGGTTTA
GGTCTGGGCAGCATCCTCCTGAACAGCCTGAAGCAGACGGTGGTGACCCTGGCCAGCAGTGCGGGCGTGC
TGAGCACCGTGCAGTCGGCCGCCCAGGCCGTGCTGCAGAGTGGCTGGTCCGTGCTGCTGCCCACCGCGGA
GGAGCGGGCCCGGGCACTCTCTGCTCTCCTGCCCTGCGCAGTTTCAGGCAATGAAGTGAACATAAGTCCA
GGTCGTCGATTCATGATTGATCTTCTGGTGGGCAGCTTGATGGCTGATGGAGGGTTGGAGTCAGCCTTAC
ACGCAGCCATTACTGCAGAGATCCAGGATATTGAAGCCAAAAAAGAAGCACAGAAGGAAAAAGAAATTGA
TGAACAGGAAGCGAATGCCTCAACATTTCATAGAAGCAGGACTCCACTGGATAAAGACCTTATTAATACG
GGGATCTGTGAGTCTTGACCCAACTTTCTTGTACAAAGTGGTTCGATAACGAATTCTACCGGGTAGGGGA
GGCGCTTTTCCCAAGGCAGTCTGGAGCATGCGCTTTAGCAGCCCCGCTGGGCACTTGGCGCTACACAAGT
GGCCTCTGGCCTCGCACACATTCCACATCCACCGGTAGGCGCCAACCGGCTCCGTTCTTTGGTGGCCCCT
TCGCGCCACCTTCTACTCCTCCCCTAGTCAGGAAGTTCCCCCCCGCCCCGCAGCTCGCGTCGTGCAGGAC
GTGACAAATGGAAGTAGCACGTCTCACTAGTCTCGTGCAGATGGACAGCACCGCTGAGCAATGGAAGCGG
GTAGGCCTTTGGGGCAGCGGCCAATAGCAGCTTTGCTCCTTCGCTTTCTGGGCTCAGAGGCTGGGAAGGG
GTGGGTCCGGGGGCGGGCTCAGGGGCGGGGCGGGCGCCCGAAGGTCCTCCGGAGGCCCGGCATTCTGCAC
GCTTCAAAAGCGCACGTCTGCCGCGCTGTTCTCCTCTTCCTCATCTCCGGGCCTTTCGACCTGCAGCCCA
AGCTTACCATGACCGAGTACAAGCCCACGGTGCGCCTCGCCACCCGCGACGACGTCCCCAGGGCCGTACG
CACCCTCGCCGCCGCGTTCGCCGACTACCCCGCCACGCGCCACACCGTCGATCCGGACCGCCACATCGAG
CGGGTCACCGAGCTGCAAGAACTCTTCCTCACGCGCGTCGGGCTCGACATCGGCAAGGTGTGGGTCGCGG
ACGACGGCGCCGCGGTGGCGGTCTGGACCACGCCGGAGAGCGTCGAAGCGGGGGCGGTGTTCGCCGAGAT
CGGCCCGCGCATGGCCGAGTTGAGCGGTTCCCGGCTGGCCGCGCAGCAACAGATGGAAGGCCTCCTGGCG
CCGCACCGGCCCAAGGAGCCCGCGTGGTTCCTGGCCACCGTCGGCGTCTCGCCCGACCACCAGGGCAAGG
GTCTGGGCAGCGCCGTCGTGCTCCCCGGAGTGGAGGCGGCCGAGCGCGCCGGGGTGCCCGCCTTCCTGGA
GACCTCCGCGCCCCGCAACCTCCCCTTCTACGAGCGGCTCGGCTTCACCGTCACCGCCGACGTCGAGGTG
CCCGAAGGACCGCGCACCTGGTGCATGACCCGCAAGCCCGGTGCCTGACGCCCGCCCCACGACCCGCAGC
GCCCGACCGAAAGGAGCGCACGACCCCATGCATCGATAGATCCTAATCAACCTCTGGATTACAAAATTTG
TGAAAGATTGACTGGTATTCTTAACTATGTTGCTCCTTTTACGCTATGTGGATACGCTGCTTTAATGCCT
TTGTATCATGCTATTGCTTCCCGTATGGCTTTCATTTTCTCCTCCTTGTATAAATCCTGGTTGCTGTCTC
TTTATGAGGAGTTGTGGCCCGTTGTCAGGCAACGTGGCGTGGTGTGCACTGTGTTTGCTGACGCAACCCC
CACTGGTTGGGGCATTGCCACCACCTGTCAGCTCCTTTCCGGGACTTTCGCTTTCCCCCTCCCTATTGCC
ACGGCGGAACTCATCGCCGCCTGCCTTGCCCGCTGCTGGACAGGGGCTCGGCTGTTGGGCACTGACAATT
CCGTGGTGTTGTCGGGGAAATCATCGTCCTTTCCTTGGCTGCTCGCCTGTGTTGCCACCTGGATTCTGCG
CGGGACGTCCTTCTGCTACGTCCCTTCGGCCCTCAATCCAGCGGACCTTCCTTCCCGCGGCCTGCTGCCG
GCTCTGCGGCCTCTTCCGCGTCTTCGCCTTCGCCCTCAGACGAGTCGGATCTCCCTTTGGGCCGCCTCCC
CGCCTGAGATCCTTTAAGACCAATGACTTACAAGGCAGCTGTAGATCTTAGCCACTTTTTAAAAGAAAAG
GGGGGACTGGAAGGGCTAATTCACTCCCAACGAAGACAAGATCTGCTTTTTGCTTGTACTGGGTCTCTCT
GGTTAGACCAGATCTGAGCCTGGGAGCTCTCTGGCTAACTAGGGAACCCACTGCTTAAGCCTCAATAAAG
CTTGCCTTGAGTGCTTCAAGTAGTGTGTGCCCGTCTGTTGTGTGACTCTGGTAACTAGAGATCCCTCAGA
CCCTTTTAGTCAGTGTGGAAAATCTCTAGCAGTAGTAGTTCATGTCATCTTATTATTCAGTATTTATAAC
TTGCAAAGAAATGAATATCAGAGAGTGAGAGGCCCGGGTTAATTAAGGAAAGGGCTAGATCATTCTTGAA
GACGAAAGGGCCTCGTGATACGCCTATTTTTATAGGTTAATGTCATGATAATAATGGTTTCTTAGACGTC
AGGTGGCACTTTTCGGGGAAATGTGCGCGGAACCCCTATTTGTTTATTTTTCTAAATACATTCAAATATG
TATCCGCTCATGAGACAATAACCCTGATAAATGCTTCAATAATATTGAAAAAGGAAGAGTATGAGTATTC
AACATTTCCGTGTCGCCCTTATTCCCTTTTTTGCGGCATTTTGCCTTCCTGTTTTTGCTCACCCAGAAAC
GCTGGTGAAAGTAAAAGATGCTGAAGATCAGTTGGGTGCACGAGTGGGTTACATCGAACTGGATCTCAAC
AGCGGTAAGATCCTTGAGAGTTTTCGCCCCGAAGAACGTTTTCCAATGATGAGCACTTTTAAAGTTCTGC
TATGTGGCGCGGTATTATCCCGTGTTGACGCCGGGCAAGAGCAACTCGGTCGCCGCATACACTATTCTCA
GAATGACTTGGTTGAGTACTCACCAGTCACAGAAAAGCATCTTACGGATGGCATGACAGTAAGAGAATTA
TGCAGTGCTGCCATAACCATGAGTGATAACACTGCGGCCAACTTACTTCTGACAACGATCGGAGGACCGA
AGGAGCTAACCGCTTTTTTGCACAACATGGGGGATCATGTAACTCGCCTTGATCGTTGGGAACCGGAGCT
GAATGAAGCCATACCAAACGACGAGCGTGACACCACGATGCCTGTAGCAATGGCAACAACGTTGCGCAAA
CTATTAACTGGCGAACTACTTACTCTAGCTTCCCGGCAACAATTAATAGACTGGATGGAGGCGGATAAAG
TTGCAGGACCACTTCTGCGCTCGGCCCTTCCGGCTGGCTGGTTTATTGCTGATAAATCTGGAGCCGGTGA
GCGTGGGTCTCGCGGTATCATTGCAGCACTGGGGCCAGATGGTAAGCCCTCCCGTATCGTAGTTATCTAC
ACGACGGGGAGTCAGGCAACTATGGATGAACGAAATAGACAGATCGCTGAGATAGGTGCCTCACTGATTA
AGCATTGGTAACTGTCAGACCAAGTTTACTCATATATACTTTAGATTGATTTAAAACTTCATTTTTAATT
TAAAAGGATCTAGGTGAAGATCCTTTTTGATAATCTCATGACCAAAATCCCTTAACGTGAGTTTTCGTTC
CACTGAGCGTCAGACCCCGTAGA
